Addgene plasmid #227558: pEPHS1CB0031
Purpose: Level 1 - Position 1 with 35S promoter and terminator for plant expression, with mutations in CDS
Depositing lab: Nicola Patron. Depositing organization: Earlham Institute. Publication: Biosynthesis and bioactivity of anti-inflammatory triterpenoids in Calendula officinalis. Golubova D, Salmon M, Su H, Tansley C, Kaithakottil GG, Linsmith G, Schudoma C, Swarbreck D, O'Connell MA, Patron NJ. Nat Commun. 2025 Jul 28;16(1):6941. doi: 10.1038/s41467-025-62269-w. PubMed 40721615.
Backbone
  Vector backbone: pICH47732
  Vector type: Plant Expression
Growth in bacteria
  Bacterial resistance: Ampicillin, 100 μg/mL
  Growth temperature: 37°C
  Growth strain: DH5alpha
  Copy number: High Copy
Gene/Insert
  Gene/Insert name: 35Sshort_TMV_CoMAS (I367M/E371D)_35S
  Species: Calendula officinalis
  Mutation: I367M / E371D, BsaI sites removed by silent mutation
  Promoter: 35Sshort_TMV (pICH51277)
  Cloning method: Restriction Enzyme; 5′ cloning site BsaI (destroyed during cloning); 3′ cloning site BsaI (destroyed during cloning)
Terms and licenses: Academic/Nonprofit Terms; Industry Terms: Not Available to Industry
How to cite: pEPHS1CB0031 was a gift from Nicola Patron (Addgene plasmid # 227558 ; http://n2t.net/addgene:227558 ; RRID:Addgene_227558)
