[The description below was written by a language model from this plasmid's Addgene catalogue record and pLannotate feature annotations shown in this document.]
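Description:
pEPHS1CB0031 is a Golden Gate (MoClo) Level 1, Position 1 transcriptional unit for plant expression, assembled in the pICH47732 acceptor backbone. The 7.4 kb plasmid is a binary-type vector. It carries a high-copy ColE1/pUC origin for propagation in E. coli, together with the broad-host-range incP oriV and its replication initiator gene trfA, which allow maintenance in Agrobacterium. Selection in bacteria is by ampicillin resistance (β-lactamase, AmpR). The expression cassette sits between nopaline-type left and right T-DNA border repeats, so it can be transferred into plant cells by Agrobacterium-mediated delivery.

The payload is a Calendula officinalis coding sequence designated CoMAS, carrying two amino-acid substitutions, I367M and E371D, with internal BsaI sites removed by silent mutation to make it compatible with Golden Gate assembly. The record does not expand the gene name. The automated annotation labels the roughly 2.3 kb open reading frame by similarity to a Panax ginseng dammarenediol synthase, which suggests an oxidosqualene cyclase-type triterpene synthase, in keeping with the associated study on triterpenoid biosynthesis in Calendula. Expression is driven by a short cauliflower mosaic virus 35S promoter fused to the tobacco mosaic virus Ω 5′ leader, a translational enhancer, and is terminated by the CaMV 35S polyadenylation signal. The BsaI sites used for assembly were destroyed during cloning. The short "SET1" and "TetR" fragments in the feature table are probably incidental annotation matches rather than functional elements.

The construct is suited to strong constitutive expression of the mutant enzyme in plants, for example to compare its activity with the wild-type protein. As a Position 1 module it can also be combined with other Level 1 units into multigene assemblies.
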