Features (pLannotate 1.2.2; 14 found; start..end, strand, type, name):
    157..261     -  promoter       AmpR promoter: bla
    348..979     -  rep_origin     oriV: incP origin of replication
   1071..1095    +  misc_feature   LB T-DNA repeat: left border repeat from nopaline C58 T-DNA
   1281..1626    +  promoter       CaMV 35S promoter: strong constitutive promoter from cauliflower mosaic virus
   1578..1624    +  promoter       minimal CaMV 35S promoter: minimal 35S promoter from cauliflower mosaic virus
   1655..1708    +  misc_feature   TMV Ω: translational enhancer from the tobacco mosaic virus 5'-leader sequence (Gallie et al., 1988)
   1717..3984    +  CDS            DDS: DADIS_PANGI - Also known as DS
   4008..4025    +  CDS            SET1 (fragment): solubility-enhancement tag derived from T7 phage gene 10B
   4060..4234    +  polyA_signal   CaMV poly(A) signal: cauliflower mosaic virus polyadenylation signal
   4279..4303    +  misc_feature   RB T-DNA repeat: right border repeat from nopaline C58 T-DNA
   4415..4435    -  CDS            TetR (fragment): tetracycline resistance regulatory protein; tetR
   4462..5607    -  CDS            trfA: TRFA_ECOLX - Experimental evidence at protein level: Swiss-Prot protein existence level 1. Also involved in plasmid copy number control, promoting intermolecular coupling of protein bound iterons at oriV, which inhibits replication initiation. From Escherichia coli.
   5943..6531    -  rep_origin     ori: high-copy-number ColE1/pMB1/pBR322/pUC origin of replication
   6702..156     -  CDS            AmpR (across the origin): β-lactamase; bla; confers resistance to ampicillin, carbenicillin, and related antibiotics
>Addgene plasmid #227558 | pEPHS1CB0031 | addgene full sequence | sequence record 455263 | Addgene NGS Result
ACCGCTGTTGAGATCCAGTTCGATGTAACCCACTCGTGCACCCAACTGATCTTCAGCATCTTTTACTTTC
ACCAGCGTTTCTGGGTGAGCAAAAACAGGAAGGCAAAATGCCGCAAAAAAGGGAATAAGGGCGACACGGA
AATGTTGAATACTCATACTCTTCCTTTTTCAATATTATTGAAGCATTTATCAAGGTTATTGTCTCATGAG
CGGATACATATTTGAATGTATTTAGAAAAATAAACAAATAGGGGTTCCGCGCACGAATTGGCCAGCGCTG
CCATTTTTGGGGTGAGGCCGTTCGCGGCCGAGGGGCGCAGCCCCTGGGGGGATGGGAGGCCCGCGTTAGC
GGGCCGGGAGGGTTCGAGAAGGGGGGGCACCCCCCTTCGGCGTGCGCGGTCACGCGCACAGGGCGCAGCC
CTGGTTAAAAACAAGGTTTATAAATATTGGTTTAAAAGCAGGTTAAAAGACAGGTTAGCGGTGGCCGAAA
AACGGGCGGAAACCCTTGCAAATGCTGGATTTTCTGCCTGTGGACAGCCCCTCAAATGTCAATAGGTGCG
CCCCTCATCTGTCAGCACTCTGCCCCTCAAGTGTCAAGGATCGCGCCCCTCATCTGTCAGTAGTCGCGCC
CCTCAAGTGTCAATACCGCAGGGCACTTATCCCCAGGCTTGTCCACATCATCTGTGGGAAACTCGCGTAA
AATCAGGCGTTTTCGCCGATTTGCGAGGCTGGCCAGCTCCACGTCGCCGGCCGAAATCGAGCCTGCCCCT
CATCTGTCAACGCCGCGCCGGGTGAGTCGGCCCCTCAAGTGTCAACGTCCGCCCCTCATCTGTCAGTGAG
GGCCAAGTTTTCCGCGAGGTATCCACAACGCCGGCGGCCGCGGTGTCTCGCACACGGCTTCGACGGCGTT
TCTGGCGCGTTTGCAGGGCCATAGACGGCCGCCAGCCCAGCGGCGAGGGCAACCAGCCCGGTGAGCGTCG
CAAAGGAGATCCTGATCTGACTGATGGGCTGCCTGTATCGAGTGGTGATTTTGTGCCGAGCTGCCGGTCG
GGGAGCTGTTGGCTGGCTGGTGGCAGGATATATTGTGGTGTAAACAAATTGACGCTTAGACAACTTAATA
ACACATTGCGGACGTTTTTAATGTACTGGGGTGGATGCAGTGGGCCCCACTCTGTGAAGACAATGCCGAA
TTCGGATCCGGAGGTCAACATGGTGGAGCACGACACTCTGGTCTACTCCAAAAATGTCAAAGATACAGTC
TCAGAAGATCAAAGGGCTATTGAGACTTTTCAACAAAGGATAATTTCGGGAAACCTCCTCGGATTCCATT
GCCCAGCTATCTGTCACTTCATCGAAAGGACAGTAGAAAAGGAAGGTGGCTCCTACAAATGCCATCATTG
CGATAAAGGAAAGGCTATCATTCAAGATCTCTCTGCCGACAGTGGTCCCAAAGATGGACCCCCACCCACG
AGGAGCATCGTGGAAAAAGAAGAGGTTCCAACCACGTCTACAAAGCAAGTGGATTGATGTGACATCTCCA
CTGACGTAAGGGATGACGCACAATCCCACTATCCTTCGCAAGACCCTTCCTCTATATAAGGAAGTTCATT
TCATTTGGAGAGGACACGCTCGAGTATAAGAGCTCATTTTTACAACAATTACCAACAACAACAAACAACA
AACAACATTACAATTACATTTACAATTATCGATACAATGTGGAAGTTGAAGATAGCAGAAGGGAATGATC
CTTACTTATTTAGTACCAACAATTTCGTCGGTAGGCAAATTTGGGAATTTGATCCCGACGCTGGTACTCC
CGAAGAAAAACAAGAAGTTGAAAATGCTCGTCAACATTATAGAAACAATCGAAAGGAAGATGTTCATCCA
TGCAGTGATTTGCTTATGCGGATGCAGTTGATCAAAGAGAATGGCATAGATCTACTGAGTATTCCACCAG
CAAGGTTAGGAGATAATGAGCAAGTAAATTATGAAGCAGTGACGAGATCAGTGACGAAAGCAGTTCGATT
GAACCGTGCGATTCAAGCAAAGGATGGTCACTGGCCTGCAGAAAACGCTGGCCCTATGTTTTTCACTCCT
CCCCTCCTTATTGCTATGTACATCAGTGGAGCCATCGCCACACATTTAACCAAAGAACACAAGACCGAAA
TGATACGTTATATCTACAACCATCAAAACGATGATGGAGGGTGGGGATTTTATATCGAGGGACACAGTAC
CATGATCGGGTCTGCTTTGAGCTATGTAGCCCTAAGGTTACTAGGAGAGGGACCTCATGATGGAAATGGT
GCGGTTGACCGAGCCAGAAAGTGGATAATTGACCATGGTGGTGCAACCTCAATTCCCTCATGGGGCAAAA
CTTATCTATCGGTTCTTGGAGTATATGAATGGGAAGGATGCAATCCACTTCCACCAGAATTTTGGATTTT
CCCTGAAACTTTACCATATCATCCGGCGAAAATGTGGTGCTATTGCCGGACAACATACATGCCTATGTCA
TACTTATATGGGACAAAATTTCATGGTCCGATCACTGATCTTGTTCTACAACTTAGACAAGAAATTCATG
CGATCCCGTACAATGAGATAAATTGGAATAAACAACGACATAACTGTTGTAAGGAAGATTTGTATTACCC
TCATTCAACGTTGCAAGATCTATTGTGGGATGGACTTCATTACTTAAGTGAACCGTTTCTTAAATATTGG
CCTTTTAAAAAGCTAAGAGAAAGAGGACTCAAAAGAGCAGTTGAATTAATGCGATATGGTGCTCAACAAA
GCAGATATATGACTATGGGATGTGTTGATAAGAGCTTGCAAATGATGTGTTGGTGGGCAGAGAACCCAAA
TGGGGATGAATTCAAGCACCATCTTGCTAGAGTGCCTGATTATTTGTGGTTAGCAGAAGATGGAATGAAG
ATGCAAAGTTTTGGGAGCCAATTATGGGATTGCACACTTGCAACACAAGCAATAATAGCTACTGATATGG
TTGAAGAATATGGTGATTCACTTAAAAAAGCTCATTTTTATATCAAAGAATCTCAAGTTAAACAAAATCC
TTCGGGCGATTTTAGTCAAATGTGCAGACAGTTTACTATAGGGTCGTGGACTTTTTCTGACCAAGATCAT
GGTTGGGTTGTCTCAGATTGCACAGCTGAAGCATTAAAGTGTCTTTTGTTACTATCCCAAATGCCAGAGG
AAATTGTGGGAGAAAAAGCTGATAATGAGCGATTGTATGAAGCTGTTAATGTTCTTCTTTACTTACAGAG
TCCTATTACTGGAGGTTTTGCTATTTGGGAGCCACCTGTCCCGCAACCATATTTACAAATGTTGAATCCT
TCAGAACTTTTCGCAGATATTGTTGTTGAGAAAGAGCATGTCGAGTGTACAGCATCAATTATTCAAGCAC
TTTTAGCCTTCAAACGACTGCACCCAGGGCACAGGGAGAAAGAAATTGAAATTTCCGTGGCAAAAGCAGT
TACATTTTTGGAGGGAAAACAACAGCATGATGGTTCATGGTATGGTTATTGGGGAATATGCTTTCTATAT
GGCACATTCTTTGCTTTAGGAGGCTTAGTTTCTGCTGGAAAAACATATAATAACAGTGAAGAAATTCGTA
AAGCAGTTAATTTTTTCATTTTGACTCAAAATGAAGAAGGCGGTTGGGGAGAAAGTATCAAATCTTGCCC
TACTGAAGTATACACACCCTTGGATGGAAACCGAACAAACCTAGTTCAAACATCATGGGCTATGCTTGCT
CTTATGTTAGGTGGACAGGCTGAAAGAGATCCAACACCTTTGCATAAAGCAGCAAAGATATTAATTAATG
CACAGATGGATAATGGAGATTTTCCTCAACAAGAGATTACTGGAGTTTACATGAAGAATTGCATGCTACA
TTATCCAGAATACAGAAACATCTTCCCACTTTGGGCACTTGGCGAATATCGCAAACGAGTTTGGGTCAAT
GGTTCGTAAGTCGACCGGCTGCTAACAAAGCCCGAGCTTCTCTAGCTAGAGTCGATCGACAAGCTCGAGT
TTCTCCATAATAATGTGTGAGTAGTTCCCAGATAAGGGAATTAGGGTTCCTATAGGGTTTCGCTCATGTG
TTGAGCATATAAGAAACCCTTAGTATGTATTTGTATTTGTAAAATACTTCTATCAATAAAATTTCTAATT
CCTAAAACCAAAATCCAGTACTAAAATCCAGATCGCTGCAATTGTCTTCTGCACGAAGTGGTTTAAACTA
TCAGTGTTTGACAGGATATATTGGCGGGTAAACCTAAGAGAAAAGAGCGTTTATTAGAATAATCGGATAT
TTAAAAGGGCGTGAAAAGGTTTATCCGTTCGTCCATTTGTATGTGCATGCCAACCACAGGGTTCCCCAGA
TCAGGCGCTGGCTGCTGAACCCCCAGCCGGAACTGACCCCACAAGGCCCTAGCGTTTGCAATGCACCAGG
TCATCATTGACCCAGGCGTGTTCCACCAGGCCGCTGCCTCGCAACTCTTCGCAGGCTTCGCCGACCTGCT
CGCGCCACTTCTTCACGCGGGTGGAATCCGATCCGCACATGAGGCGGAAGGTTTCCAGCTTGAGCGGGTA
CGGCTCCCGGTGCGAGCTGAAATAGTCGAACATCCGTCGGGCCGTCGGCGACAGCTTGCGGTACTTCTCC
CATATGAATTTCGTGTAGTGGTCGCCAGCAAACAGCACGACGATTTCCTCGTCGATCAGGACCTGGCAAC
GGGACGTTTTCTTGCCACGGTCCAGGACGCGGAAGCGGTGCAGCAGCGACACCGATTCCAGGTGCCCAAC
GCGGTCGGACGTGAAGCCCATCGCCGTCGCCTGTAGGCGCGACAGGCATTCCTCGGCCTTCGTGTAATAC
CGGCCATTGATCGACCAGCCCAGGTCCTGGCAAAGCTCGTAGAACGTGAAGGTGATCGGCTCGCCGATAG
GGGTGCGCTTCGCGTACTCCAACACCTGCTGCCACACCAGTTCGTCATCGTCGGCCCGCAGCTCGACGCC
GGTGTAGGTGATCTTCACGTCCTTGTTGACGTGGAAAATGACCTTGTTTTGCAGCGCCTCGCGCGGGATT
TTCTTGTTGCGCGTGGTGAACAGGGCAGAGCGGGCCGTGTCGTTTGGCATCGCTCGCATCGTGTCCGGCC
ACGGCGCAATATCGAACAAGGAAAGCTGCATTTCCTTGATCTGCTGCTTCGTGTGTTTCAGCAACGCGGC
CTGCTTGGCCTCGCTGACCTGTTTTGCCAGGTCCTCGCCGGCGGTTTTTCGCTTCTTGGTCGTCATAGTT
CCTCGCGTGTCGATGGTCATCGACTTCGCCAAACCTGCCGCCTCCTGTTCAAGACGACGCGAACGCTCCA
CGGCGGCCGATGGCGCGGGCAGGGCAGGGGGAGCCAGTTGCACGCTGTCGCGCTCGATCTTGGCCGTAGC
TTGCTGGACCATCGAGCCGACGGACTGGAAGGTTTCGCGGGGCGCACGCATGACGGTGCGGCTTGCGATG
GTTTCGGCATCCTCGGCGGAAAACCCCGCGTCGATCAGTTCTTGCCTGTATGCCTTCCGGTCAAACGTCC
GATTCATTCACCCTCCTTGCGGGATTGCCCCGACTCACGCCGGGGCAATGTGCCCTTATTCCTGATTTGA
CCCGCCTGGTGCCTTGGTGTCCAGATAATCCACCTTATCGGCAATGAAGTCGGTCCCGTAGACCGTCTGG
CCGTCCTTCTCGTACTTGGTATTCCGAATCTTGCCCTGCACGAATACCAGCGACCCCTTGCCCAAATACT
TGCCGTGGGCCTCGGCCTGAGAGCCAAAACACTTGATGCGGAAGAAGTCGGTGCGCTCCTGCTTGTCGCC
GGCATCGTTGCGCCACATCTAGGATCTGCCAGGAACCGTAAAAAGGCCGCGTTGCTGGCGTTTTTCCATA
GGCTCCGCCCCCCTGACGAGCATCACAAAAATCGACGCTCAAGTCAGAGGTGGCGAAACCCGACAGGACT
ATAAAGATACCAGGCGTTTCCCCCTGGAAGCTCCCTCGTGCGCTCTCCTGTTCCGACCCTGCCGCTTACC
GGATACCTGTCCGCCTTTCTCCCTTCGGGAAGCGTGGCGCTTTCTCATAGCTCACGCTGTAGGTATCTCA
GTTCGGTGTAGGTCGTTCGCTCCAAGCTGGGCTGTGTGCACGAACCCCCCGTTCAGCCCGACCGCTGCGC
CTTATCCGGTAACTATCGTCTTGAGTCCAACCCGGTAAGACACGACTTATCGCCACTGGCAGCAGCCACT
GGTAACAGGATTAGCAGAGCGAGGTATGTAGGCGGTGCTACAGAGTTCTTGAAGTGGTGGCCTAACTACG
GCTACACTAGAAGAACAGTATTTGGTATCTGCGCTCTGCTGAAGCCAGTTACCTTCGGAAAAAGAGTTGG
TAGCTCTTGATCCGGCAAACAAACCACCGCTGGTAGCGGTGGTTTTTTTGTTTGCAAGCAGCAGATTACG
CGCAGAAAAAAAGGATCTCAAGAAGATCCTTTGATCTTTTCTACGGGGTCTGACGCTCAGTGGAACGAAA
ACTCACGTTAAGGGATTTTGGTCATGAGATTATCAAAAAGGATCTTCACCTAGATCCTTTTAAATTAAAA
ATGAAGTTTTAAATCAATCTAAAGTATATATGAGTAAACTTGGTCTGACAGTTACCAATGCTTAATCAGT
GAGGCACCTATCTCAGCGATCTGTCTATTTCGTTCATCCATAGTTGCCTGACTCCCCGTCGTGTAGATAA
CTACGATACGGGAGGGCTTACCATCTGGCCCCAGTGCTGCAATGATACCGCGAGAACCACGCTCACCGGC
TCCAGATTTATCAGCAATAAACCAGCCAGCCGGAAGGGCCGAGCGCAGAAGTGGTCCTGCAACTTTATCC
GCCTCCATCCAGTCTATTAATTGTTGCCGGGAAGCTAGAGTAAGTAGTTCGCCAGTTAATAGTTTGCGCA
ACGTTGTTGCCATTGCTACAGGCATCGTGGTGTCACGCTCGTCGTTTGGTATGGCTTCATTCAGCTCCGG
TTCCCAACGATCAAGGCGAGTTACATGATCCCCCATGTTGTGCAAAAAAGCGGTTAGCTCCTTCGGTCCT
CCGATCGTTGTCAGAAGTAAGTTGGCCGCAGTGTTATCACTCATGGTTATGGCAGCACTGCATAATTCTC
TTACTGTCATGCCATCCGTAAGATGCTTTTCTGTGACTGGTGAGTACTCAACCAAGTCATTCTGAGAATA
GTGTATGCGGCGACCGAGTTGCTCTTGCCCGGCGTCAATACGGGATAATACCGCGCCACATAGCAGAACT
TTAAAAGTGCTCATCATTGGAAAACGTTCTTCGGGGCGAAAACTCTCAAGGATCTT
